Addgene plasmid #182406: pRSFDuet-1_FGF21
Purpose: Bacterial expression of fgf21
Depositing lab: Dan Mulvihill. Depositing organization: London and South East University Group (LASE). Publication: High-yield vesicle-packaged recombinant protein production from E. coli. Eastwood TA, Baker K, Streather BR, Allen N, Wang L, Botchway SW, Brown IR, Hiscock JR, Lennon C, Mulvihill DP. Cell Rep Methods. 2023 Feb 2;3(2):100396. doi: 10.1016/j.crmeth.2023.100396. eCollection 2023 Feb 27. PubMed 36936078.
Backbone
  Vector backbone: pRSFDUET-1
  Backbone manufacturer: Novagen
  Vector type: Bacterial Expression
Growth in bacteria
  Bacterial resistance: Kanamycin, 50 μg/mL
  Growth temperature: 37°C
  Growth strain: DH5alpha
  Copy number: High Copy
Gene/Insert
  Gene/Insert name: fgf21
  Species: H. sapiens (human)
  GenBank ID: UniProtKB: Q9NSA1
  Entrez Gene: FGF21
  Promoter: T7
  Cloning method: Restriction Enzyme; 5′ cloning site Unknown (unknown if destroyed); 3′ cloning site Unknown (unknown if destroyed)
Resource information
  A portion of this plasmid was derived from a plasmid made by: Synthetic
Terms and licenses: Academic/Nonprofit Terms; Industry Terms: Not Available to Industry
How to cite: pRSFDuet-1_FGF21 was a gift from Dan Mulvihill (Addgene plasmid # 182406 ; http://n2t.net/addgene:182406 ; RRID:Addgene_182406)
