[The description below was written by a language model from this plasmid's Addgene catalogue record and pLannotate feature annotations shown in this document.]
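Description:
pRSFDuet-1_FGF21 is a bacterial expression plasmid built on the Novagen pRSFDuet-1 backbone and carrying human FGF21 under T7 promoter control. The 4,360 nt construct replicates from the RSF1030 origin, which is compatible with other common origin types and so allows it to be maintained alongside additional plasmids in the same E. coli cell. It is recorded as high copy and is selected with kanamycin through an aminoglycoside phosphotransferase (KanR) gene. The backbone also encodes the lac repressor (lacI) with its own promoter.

As expected for a Duet vector, the annotation shows two T7 promoter/lac operator units. The first, which spans the sequence origin, is followed by the T7 gene 10 ribosome binding site, but no coding sequence is annotated there, so it appears to be unoccupied. The FGF21 coding region (annotated as a fragment of the human protein, about 540 nt) lies downstream of the second T7 promoter/lac operator and ends upstream of the T7 terminator. Transcription therefore requires a host that supplies T7 RNA polymerase, and it is repressed by LacI until relieved by IPTG or lactose. Short matches just after FGF21 include a hit consistent with a 6xHis stretch and a partial S-Tag, the latter being a standard part of the Duet second cloning site. The record does not say whether either is fused in frame to FGF21, and the cloning sites are listed as unknown. Small TcR, SET1 and AmpR promoter fragments are probably backbone annotation artefacts.

The stated purpose is bacterial expression of FGF21, with the insert derived from synthetic DNA. The associated work concerns high-yield, vesicle-packaged recombinant protein production in E. coli.
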