Features (pLannotate 1.2.2; 19 found; start..end, strand, type, name):
      3..27      +  protein_bind   lac operator: The lac repressor binds to the lac operator to inhibit transcription in E. coli. This inhibition can be relieved by adding lactose or isopropyl-β-D-thiogalactopyranoside (IPTG). lac repressor encoded by lacI
     42..64      +  RBS            RBS: efficient ribosome binding site from bacteriophage T7 gene 10 (Olins and Rangwala, 1989)
    214..232     +  promoter       T7 promoter: promoter for bacteriophage T7 RNA polymerase
    233..257     +  protein_bind   lac operator: The lac repressor binds to the lac operator to inhibit transcription in E. coli. This inhibition can be relieved by adding lactose or isopropyl-β-D-thiogalactopyranoside (IPTG). lac repressor encoded by lacI
    315..857     +  CDS            FGF21 (fragment): FGF21_HUMAN - Experimental evidence at protein level: Swiss-Prot protein existence level 1. Stimulates glucose uptake in differentiated adipocytes via the induction of glucose transporter SLC2A1/GLUT1 expression (but not SLC2A4/GLUT4 expression). Activity requires the presence of KLB. From Homo sapiens (Human).
    864..881     +  CDS            capTEV™ (fragment): composite tag for in vivo biotinylation, TEV protease cleavage, and 6xHis tagging
    897..938     +  CDS            S-Tag (fragment): affinity and epitope tag derived from pancreatic ribonuclease A
    968..985     +  CDS            SET1 (fragment): solubility-enhancement tag derived from T7 phage gene 10B
    993..1040    +  terminator     T7 terminator: transcription terminator for bacteriophage T7 RNA polymerase
   1204..1261    +  promoter       AmpR promoter (fragment): bla
   1270..2085    -  CDS            KanR: aminoglycoside phosphotransferase; aph(3')-Ia; confers resistance to kanamycin in bacteria or G418 (Geneticin®) in eukaryotes
   2086..2177    -  promoter       AmpR promoter: bla
   2193..2942    -  rep_origin     RSF ori: Plasmids containing the RSF 1030 origin of replication can be propagated in E. coli cells that contain additional plasmids with compatible origins.
   3025..3089    -  CDS            TcR (fragment): tetracycline efflux protein; tet; confers resistance to tetracycline
   3104..3125    -  protein_bind   CAP binding site: CAP binding activates transcription in the presence of cAMP. E. coli catabolite activator protein
   3138..4220    -  CDS            lacI: lac repressor; lacI; The lac repressor binds to the lac operator to inhibit transcription in E. coli. This inhibition can be relieved by adding lactose or isopropyl-β-D-thiogalactopyranoside (IPTG).
   4221..4298    -  promoter       lacI promoter: lacI
   4306..4341    -  CDS            TcR (fragment): tetracycline efflux protein; tet; confers resistance to tetracycline
   4344..2       +  promoter       T7 promoter (across the origin): promoter for bacteriophage T7 RNA polymerase
>Addgene plasmid #182406 | pRSFDuet-1_FGF21 | addgene full sequence | sequence record 360655 | Addgene NGS Result
GGGGAATTGTGAGCGGATAACAATTCCCCTGTAGAAATAATTTTGTTTAACTTTAATAAGGAGATATACC
ATGGGCAGCAGCCATCACCATCATCACCACAGCCAGGATCCGAATTCGAGCTCGGCGCGCCTGCAGGTCG
ACAAGCTTGCGGCCGCATAATGCTTAAGTCGAACAGAAAGTAATCGTATTGTACACGGCCGCATAATCGA
AATTAATACGACTCACTATAGGGGAATTGTGAGCGGATAACAATTCCCCATCTTAGTATATTAGTTAAGT
ATAAGAAGGAGATATACATATGGGAGGAAGCGGACATCCGATTCCGGATAGCAGTCCGCTGCTGCAGTTT
GGTGGTCAGGTTCGTCAGCGTTATCTGTATACCGATGATGCACAGCAGACCGAAGCACATCTGGAAATTC
GTGAAGATGGCACCGTTGGTGGTGCAGCAGATCAGAGTCCGGAAAGCCTGCTGCAGCTGAAAGCACTGAA
ACCGGGTGTTATTCAGATTCTGGGTGTTAAAACCAGCCGTTTTCTGTGTCAGCGTCCGGATGGTGCACTG
TATGGTAGCCTGCATTTTGATCCGGAAGCATGTAGCTTTCGTGAACTGCTGCTGGAAGATGGTTATAATG
TTTATCAGAGCGAAGCCCATGGTCTGCCGCTGCATCTGCCTGGTAATAAAAGTCCGCATCGTGATCCGGC
ACCGCGTGGTCCGGCACGTTTTCTGCCGTTACCGGGTCTGCCTCCGGCTCTGCCGGAACCGCCTGGTATT
CTGGCACCGCAGCCTCCGGATGTTGGTAGCAGCGATCCGCTGAGCATGGTTGGTCCGAGCCAGGGTCGTA
GCCCGAGCTATGCAAGCGGTACCCATCATCATCATCATCATTAACTCGAGTCTGGTAAAGAAACCGCTGC
TGCGAAATTTGAACGCCAGCACATGGACTCGTCTACTAGCGCAGCTTAATTAACCTAGGCTGCTGCCACC
GCTGAGCAATAACTAGCATAACCCCTTGGGGCCTCTAAACGGGTCTTGAGGGGTTTTTTGCTGAAACCTC
AGGCATTTGAGAAGCACACGGTCACACTGCTTCCGGTAGTCAATAAACCGGTAAACCAGCAATAGACATA
AGCGGCTATTTAACGACCCTGCCCTGAACCGACGACAAGCTGACGACCGGGTCTCCGCAAGTGGCACTTT
TCGGGGAAATGTGCGCGGAACCCCTATTTGTTTATTTTTCTAAATACATTCAAATATGTATCCGCTCATG
AATTAATTCTTAGAAAAACTCATCGAGCATCAAATGAAACTGCAATTTATTCATATCAGGATTATCAATA
CCATATTTTTGAAAAAGCCGTTTCTGTAATGAAGGAGAAAACTCACCGAGGCAGTTCCATAGGATGGCAA
GATCCTGGTATCGGTCTGCGATTCCGACTCGTCCAACATCAATACAACCTATTAATTTCCCCTCGTCAAA
AATAAGGTTATCAAGTGAGAAATCACCATGAGTGACGACTGAATCCGGTGAGAATGGCAAAAGTTTATGC
ATTTCTTTCCAGACTTGTTCAACAGGCCAGCCATTACGCTCGTCATCAAAATCACTCGCATCAACCAAAC
CGTTATTCATTCGTGATTGCGCCTGAGCGAGACGAAATACGCGGTCGCTGTTAAAAGGACAATTACAAAC
AGGAATCGAATGCAACCGGCGCAGGAACACTGCCAGCGCATCAACAATATTTTCACCTGAATCAGGATAT
TCTTCTAATACCTGGAATGCTGTTTTCCCGGGGATCGCAGTGGTGAGTAACCATGCATCATCAGGAGTAC
GGATAAAATGCTTGATGGTCGGAAGAGGCATAAATTCCGTCAGCCAGTTTAGTCTGACCATCTCATCTGT
AACATCATTGGCAACGCTACCTTTGCCATGTTTCAGAAACAACTCTGGCGCATCGGGCTTCCCATACAAT
CGATAGATTGTCGCACCTGATTGCCCGACATTATCGCGAGCCCATTTATACCCATATAAATCAGCATCCA
TGTTGGAATTTAATCGCGGCCTAGAGCAAGACGTTTCCCGTTGAATATGGCTCATACTCTTCCTTTTTCA
ATATTATTGAAGCATTTATCAGGGTTATTGTCTCATGAGCGGATACATATTTGAATGTATTTAGAAAAAT
AAACAAATAGGCATGCAGCGCTCTTCCGCTTCCTCGCTCACTGACTCGCTACGCTCGGTCGTTCGACTGC
GGCGAGCGGTGTCAGCTCACTCAAAAGCGGTAATACGGTTATCCACAGAATCAGGGGATAAAGCCGGAAA
GAACATGTGAGCAAAAAGCAAAGCACCGGAAGAAGCCAACGCCGCAGGCGTTTTTCCATAGGCTCCGCCC
CCCTGACGAGCATCACAAAAATCGACGCTCAAGCCAGAGGTGGCGAAACCCGACAGGACTATAAAGATAC
CAGGCGTTTCCCCCTGGAAGCTCCCTCGTGCGCTCTCCTGTTCCGACCCTGCCGCTTACCGGATACCTGT
CCGCCTTTCTCCCTTCGGGAAGCGTGGCGCTTTCTCATAGCTCACGCTGTTGGTATCTCAGTTCGGTGTA
GGTCGTTCGCTCCAAGCTGGGCTGTGTGCACGAACCCCCCGTTCAGCCCGACCGCTGCGCCTTATCCGGT
AACTATCGTCTTGAGTCCAACCCGGTAAGACACGACTTATCGCCACTGGCAGCAGCCATTGGTAACTGAT
TTAGAGGACTTTGTCTTGAAGTTATGCACCTGTTAAGGCTAAACTGAAAGAACAGATTTTGGTGAGTGCG
GTCCTCCAACCCACTTACCTTGGTTCAAAGAGTTGGTAGCTCAGCGAACCTTGAGAAAACCACCGTTGGT
AGCGGTGGTTTTTCTTTATTTATGAGATGATGAATCAATCGGTCTATCAAGTCAACGAACAGCTATTCCG
TTACTCTAGATTTCAGTGCAATTTATCTCTTCAAATGTAGCACCTGAAGTCAGCCCCATACGATATAAGT
TGTAATTCTCATGTTAGTCATGCCCCGCGCCCACCGGAAGGAGCTGACTGGGTTGAAGGCTCTCAAGGGC
ATCGGTCGAGATCCCGGTGCCTAATGAGTGAGCTAACTTACATTAATTGCGTTGCGCTCACTGCCCGCTT
TCCAGTCGGGAAACCTGTCGTGCCAGCTGCATTAATGAATCGGCCAACGCGCGGGGAGAGGCGGTTTGCG
TATTGGGCGCCAGGGTGGTTTTTCTTTTCACCAGTGAGACGGGCAACAGCTGATTGCCCTTCACCGCCTG
GCCCTGAGAGAGTTGCAGCAAGCGGTCCACGCTGGTTTGCCCCAGCAGGCGAAAATCCTGTTTGATGGTG
GTTAACGGCGGGATATAACATGAGCTGTCTTCGGTATCGTCGTATCCCACTACCGAGATGTCCGCACCAA
CGCGCAGCCCGGACTCGGTAATGGCGCGCATTGCGCCCAGCGCCATCTGATCGTTGGCAACCAGCATCGC
AGTGGGAACGATGCCCTCATTCAGCATTTGCATGGTTTGTTGAAAACCGGACATGGCACTCCAGTCGCCT
TCCCGTTCCGCTATCGGCTGAATTTGATTGCGAGTGAGATATTTATGCCAGCCAGCCAGACGCAGACGCG
CCGAGACAGAACTTAATGGGCCCGCTAACAGCGCGATTTGCTGGTGACCCAATGCGACCAGATGCTCCAC
GCCCAGTCGCGTACCGTCTTCATGGGAGAAAATAATACTGTTGATGGGTGTCTGGTCAGAGACATCAAGA
AATAACGCCGGAACATTAGTGCAGGCAGCTTCCACAGCAATGGCATCCTGGTCATCCAGCGGATAGTTAA
TGATCAGCCCACTGACGCGTTGCGCGAGAAGATTGTGCACCGCCGCTTTACAGGCTTCGACGCCGCTTCG
TTCTACCATCGACACCACCACGCTGGCACCCAGTTGATCGGCGCGAGATTTAATCGCCGCGACAATTTGC
GACGGCGCGTGCAGGGCCAGACTGGAGGTGGCAACGCCAATCAGCAACGACTGTTTGCCCGCCAGTTGTT
GTGCCACGCGGTTGGGAATGTAATTCAGCTCCGCCATCGCCGCTTCCACTTTTTCCCGCGTTTTCGCAGA
AACGTGGCTGGCCTGGTTCACCACGCGGGAAACGGTCTGATAAGAGACACCGGCATACTCTGCGACATCG
TATAACGTTACTGGTTTCACATTCACCACCCTGAATTGACTCTCTTCCGGGCGCTATCATGCCATACCGC
GAAAGGTTTTGCGCCATTCGATGGTGTCCGGGATCTCGACGCTCTCCCTTATGCGACTCCTGCATTAGGA
AATTAATACGACTCACTATA
